>Addgene plasmid #165544 | pOpen-T5gene122 | addgene full sequence | sequence record 339280 | Addgene NGS Result
AAAGGGGCCGTCAATATCAGGGTCTCTAATGAAAATCGCAGTCGTCGATAAAGCGCTGAACAACACCCGT
TACGACAAACACTTCCAGCTGTACGGTGAGGAGGTCGATGTGTTCCACATGTGTAATGAAAAACTGAGCG
GTCGCCTGCTGAAAAAACACATTACTATTGGCACGCCGGAAAACCCTTTCGATCCTAATGACTACGATTT
CGTTATTCTGGTGGGCGCGGAGCCTTTCCTGTACTTCGCCGGTAAAAAAGGTATCGGTGATTACACCGGT
AAACGCGTTGAATATAACGGTTACGCGAACTGGATCGCCTCGATCTCCCCGGCCCAGTTGCACTTCAAAC
CGGAAATGAAACCAGTATTCGATGCGACCGTTGAGAACATCCATGACATCATCAACGGCCGCGAAAAAAT
TGCCAAAGCCGGTGATTATCGTCCGATTACCGATCCGGATGAGGCGGAGGAATACATCAAAATGGTGTAC
AACATGGTTATTGGTCCGGTTGCATTCGACAGCGAAACCAGCGCGCTGTATTGCCGTGATGGCTACCTGC
TGGGGGTGTCTATTTCCCATCAAGAGTACCAGGGCGTGTACATTGATTCCGACTGTCTGACTGAAGTTGC
AGTTTACTATCTGCAAAAAATCCTGGATTCCGAGAATCACACTATTGTATTCCACAACCTGAAGTTCGAC
ATGCACTTCTATAAATACCACCTGGGTCTGACTTTCGACAAAGCACACAAAGAGCGTCGCCTGCATGACA
CCATGCTGCAACATTACGTCCTGGATGAACGCCGTGGGACCCACGGACTGAAATCTCTGGCCATGAAATA
CACGGATATGGGCGACTATGACTTTGAGCTGGATAAGTTCAAAGATGACTATTGCAAAGCCCACAAAATT
AAAAAAGAAGATTTCACCTACGATCTGATCCCCTTCGACATTATGTGGCCCTACGCTGCTAAAGACACCG
ATGCTACTATTCGTCTGCACAACTTCTTCCTGCCGAAAATCGAAAAAAACGAAAAATTGTGTTCCCTGTA
TTACGACGTTCTGATGCCAGGTTGTGTTTTCCTGCAACGTGTCGAGGACCGCGGCGTACCGATCTCTATT
GATCGTCTGAAAGAAGCTCAGTACCAGCTGACGCACAACCTGAATAAAGCGCGTGAAAAATTGTACACTT
ACCCGGAGGTAAAACAGCTGGAACAGGATCAGAATGAGGCGTTCAACCCGAACTCGGTAAAACAACTGCG
CGTACTGCTGTTTGATTACGTTGGTCTGACGCCGACAGGCAAACTCACCGACACGGGCGCAGATTCTACT
GACGCTGAAGCTCTAAACGAACTGGCCACTCAGCACCCGATTGCGAAAACGCTGCTGGAGATCCGCAAGC
TGACCAAGCTTATTAGCACTTATGTCGAAAAAATCCTGCTGTCCATCGACGCCGATGGTTGCATCCGTAC
CGGTTTCCACGAACACATGACCACTTCTGGTCGTCTGAGCTCCTCTGGTAAATTGAATCTGCAACAGCTG
CCGCGCGACGAATCCATCATTAAGGGCTGCGTAGTTGCACCACCGGGCTACCGCGTGATCGCGTGGGACC
TCACTACTGCTGAAGTATACTATGCGGCAGTGCTGTCTGGTGACAGAAACATGCAGCAGGTTTTCATTAA
CATGCGCAACGAGCCGGACAAGTACCCGGATTTCCACTCCAACATTGCACACATGGTTTTTAAACTTCAG
TGTGAGCCGCGTGATGTAAAAAAGCTGTTCCCGGCGCTGCGTCAGGCGGCCAAGGCAATCACCTTTGGCA
TTCTGTATGGTTCGGGCCCGGCGAAGGTTGCGCACTCTGTCAATGAAGCCCTGCTGGAACAGGCGGCCAA
AACTGGTGAGCCGTTCGTTGAATGCACCGTGGCGGATGCGAAAGAATACATCGAGACTTACTTCGGTCAG
TTCCCGCAGTTGAAACGTTGGATCGACAAATGCCACGATCAGATTAAAAATCACGGATTCATCTATTCCC
ACTTCGGTCGTAAACGTCGCCTGCATAACATCCACAGCGAGGACCGTGGTGTTCAGGGCGAAGAAATCCG
TTCTGGCTTCAACGCAATCATCCAGTCCGCTTCCAGCGATTCTCTCCTTCTGGGTGCCGTTGACGCTGAC
AACGAAATCATCTCGCTGGGTCTGGAGCAGGAAATGAAAATTGTTATGCTGGTACACGATTCCGTAGTAG
CGATTGTGCGCGAGGACCTGATTGATCAATACAACGAGATTCTGATTCGCAACATCCAGAAGGACCGTGG
TATCTCTATCCCGGGCTGCCCGATTGGCATTGATTCCGACAGCGAAGCAGGAGGTAGCCGCGATTACAGC
TGTGGGAAAATGAAGAAACAGCACCCGTCCATTGCGTGCATTGATGATGACGAATACACTCGTTACGTAA
AAGGCGTGCTGCTGGATGCCGAGTTCGAATACAAAAAATTGGCAGCCATGGACAAAGAACACCCGGATCA
CTCCAAATACAAAGACGACAAGTTCATTGCTGTTTGCAAAGACTTAGATAACGTGAAACGCATCCTCGGC
GCCTGAAGAGCTTTGAGACCAGAGTTGCACCTAGAATCCGGCACATGTAAAAAGTCAAGAATAGGGATAA
CAGGGTAATTTTATTCCCACTTAAGATCGCCGCTGAGGTGTCAATCGTCGGAGCCGCTGAGCAATAACTA
GCATAACCCCTTGGGGCCTCTAAACGGGTCTTGAGGGGTTTTTTGCATGGTCATAGCTGTTTCCTGAGAG
CTTGGCAGGTGATGACACACATTAACAAATTTCGTGAGGAGTCTCCAGAAGAATGCCATTAATTTCCATA
GGCTCCGCCCCCCTGACGAGCATCACAAAAATCGACGCTCAAGTCAGAGGTGGCGAAACCCGACAGGACT
ATAAAGATACCAGGCGTTTCCCCCTGGAAGCTCCCTCGTGCGCTCTCCTGTTCCGACCCTGCCGCTTACC
GGATACCTGTCCGCCTTTCTCCCTTCGGGAAGCGTGGCGCTTTCTCATAGCTCACGCTGTAGGTATCTCA
GTTCGGTGTAGGTCGTTCGCTCCAAGCTGGGCTGTGTGCACGAACCCCCCGTTCAGCCCGACCGCTGCGC
CTTATCCGGTAACTATCGTCTTGAGTCCAACCCGGTAAGACACGACTTATCGCCACTGGCAGCAGCCACT
GGTAACAGGATTAGCAGAGCGAGGTATGTAGGCGGTGCTACAGAGTTCTTGAAGTGGTGGCCTAACTACG
GCTACACTAGAAGAACAGTATTTGGTATCTGCGCTCTGCTGAAGCCAGTTACCTTCGGAAAAAGAGTTGG
TAGCTCTTGATCCGGCAAACAAACCACCGCTGGTAGCGGTGGTTTTTTTGTTTGCAAGCAGCAGATTACA
CGCAGAAAAAAAGGATCTCAAGAAGGCCTACTATTAGCAACAACGATCCTTTGATCTTTTCTACGGGGTC
TGACGCTCAGTGGAACGAAAACTCACGTTAAGGGATTTTGGTCATGAGATTATCAAAAAGGATCTTCACC
TAGATCCTTTTAAATTAAAAATGAAGTTTTAAATCAATCTAAAGTATATATGAGTAAACTTGGTCTGACA
GTTACCAATGCTTAATCAGTGAGGCACCTATCTCAGCGATCTGTCTATTTCGTTCATCCATAGTTGCCTG
ACTCCCCGTCGTGTAGATAACTACGATACGGGAGGGCTTACCATCTGGCCCCAGTGCTGCAATGATACCG
CGAGAACCACGCTCACCGGCTCCAGATTTATCAGCAATAAACCAGCCAGCCGGAAGGGCCGAGCGCAGAA
GTGGTCCTGCAACTTTATCCGCCTCCATCCAGTCTATTAATTGTTGCCGGGAAGCTAGAGTAAGTAGTTC
GCCAGTTAATAGTTTGCGCAACGTTGTTGCCATTGCTACAGGCATCGTGGTGTCACGCTCGTCGTTTGGT
ATGGCTTCATTCAGCTCCGGTTCCCAACGATCAAGGCGAGTTACATGATCCCCCATGTTGTGCAAAAAAG
CGGTTAGCTCCTTCGGTCCTCCGATCGTTGTCAGAAGTAAGTTGGCCGCAGTGTTATCACTCATGGTTAT
GGCAGCACTGCATAATTCTCTTACTGTCATGCCATCCGTAAGATGCTTTTCTGTGACTGGTGAGTACTCA
ACCAAGTCATTCTGAGAATAGTGTATGCGGCGACCGAGTTGCTCTTGCCCGGCGTCAATACGGGATAATA
CCGCGCCACATAGCAGAACTTTAAAAGTGCTCATCATTGGAAAACGTTCTTCGGGGCGAAAACTCTCAAG
GATCTTACCGCTGTTGAGATCCAGTTCGATGTAACCCACTCGTGCACCCAACTGATCTTCAGCATCTTTT
ACTTTCACCAGCGTTTCTGGGTGAGCAAAAACAGGAAGGCAAAATGCCGCAAAAAAGGGAATAAGGGCGA
CACGGAAATGTTGAATACTCATACTCTTCCTTTTTCAATATTATTGAAGCATTTATCAGGGTTATTGTCT
CATGAGCGGATACATATTTGAATGTATTTAGAAAAATAAACAAATAGGGGTTCCGCGCACCTGCACCAGT
CAGTAAAACGACGGCCAGTAGTCAAAAGCCTCCGACCGGAGGCTTTTGACTTGGTTCAGGTGGAGTGGGA
G
Features (pLannotate 1.2.2; 7 found; start..end, strand, type, name):
     29..2593    +  CDS            DPOL_BPT5: Experimental evidence at protein level: Swiss-Prot protein existence level 1. Replicates the viral genomic DNA. This polymerase possesses two enzymatic activities: DNA synthesis (polymerase) and an exonucleolytic activity that degrades single-stranded DNA in the 3'-5' direction for proofreading purpose. The DNA synthesis very likely occurs by strand displacement. From Escherichia phage T5 (Enterobacteria phage T5).
   2728..2775    +  terminator     T7 terminator: transcription terminator for bacteriophage T7 RNA polymerase
   2863..3451    -  rep_origin     ori: high-copy-number ColE1/pMB1/pBR322/pUC origin of replication
   3642..4502    -  CDS            AmpR: β-lactamase; bla; confers resistance to ampicillin, carbenicillin, and related antibiotics
   4503..4607    -  promoter       AmpR promoter: bla
   4623..4639    -  CDS            lacZα (fragment): LacZα fragment of β-galactosidase; lacZ fragment
   4640..4671    +  terminator     tonB terminator: bidirectional E. coli tonB-P14 transcription terminator
