[The description below was written by a language model from this plasmid's Addgene catalogue record and pLannotate feature annotations shown in this document.]
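Description:
pOpen-T5gene122 is a high-copy bacterial cloning plasmid of about 4.7 kb, built on the pBuild backbone and classed as a synthetic biology vector. It belongs to the Open Enzyme collection, which distributes enzyme coding sequences as genetic parts. It is propagated in E. coli through a ColE1/pUC-type origin of replication and selected with ampicillin via a β-lactamase gene driven by its native bla promoter.

The insert is the coding sequence for the DNA polymerase of Escherichia phage T5, which occupies roughly 2.6 kb of the plasmid. This enzyme replicates the phage genome. It combines DNA synthesis, very likely proceeding by strand displacement, with a 3'-5' exonuclease activity on single-stranded DNA that provides proofreading. The gene is flanked by short defined cloning junctions at its 5' and 3' ends, and M13 forward and reverse primer sites allow the insert to be sequenced.

The feature table annotates no promoter or ribosome binding site upstream of the polymerase gene. This fits the depositor's statement that plasmids in this collection are not functional by themselves. The T7 terminator downstream of the insert and the bidirectional tonB terminator upstream of it probably insulate the part from surrounding transcription. A very short lacZα fragment next to the tonB terminator appears to be a backbone remnant rather than a working screening marker.

The plasmid is meant as a storage and source vector: users transfer the T5 polymerase sequence into an expression vector of their choice, then express and purify the enzyme in E. coli.
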