Addgene plasmid #165544: pOpen-T5gene122
Purpose: Possesses two enzymatic activities: DNA synthesis (polymerase) and exonucleolytic activity that degrades ssDNA in the 3'-5' direction for proofreading purposes.
Depositing lab: Drew Endy & Jennifer Molloy & FreeGenes Project. Depositing organization: Stanford University.
Backbone
  Vector backbone: pBuild
  Vector type: Synthetic Biology
Growth in bacteria
  Bacterial resistance: Ampicillin, 100 μg/mL
  Growth temperature: 37°C
  Growth strain: DH5alpha
  Copy number: High Copy
Gene/Insert
  Gene/Insert name: T5 DNA Polymerase
  Species: Other
  Cloning method: Restriction Enzyme; 5′ cloning site AATG (unknown if destroyed); 3′ cloning site GCTT (unknown if destroyed)
  Sequencing primers: 5′ M13 forward; 3′ M13 reverse
Depositor comments: Replicates viral genomic DNA. Possesses two enzymatic activities: DNA synthesis (polymerase) and an exonucleolytic activity that degrades single-stranded DNA in the 3'-5' direction for proofreading purposes. The DNA synthesis very likely occurs by strand displacement. The plasmids in the Open Enzyme collection contain genetic parts and are not functional by themselves. Researchers can clone these enzymes into an expression vector of their choice and then transform into E. coli bacteria for expression and purification. Additional information can be found at https://www.addgene.org/depositor-collections/open-enzyme/.
How to cite: pOpen-T5gene122 was a gift from Drew Endy & Jennifer Molloy & FreeGenes Project (Addgene plasmid # 165544 ; http://n2t.net/addgene:165544 ; RRID:Addgene_165544)
